Addgene plasmid #167577: pAAV-hsyn-GRAB_ATP1.0
Purpose: Express the ATP sensor GRAB_ATP1.0 in neurons
Depositing lab: Yulong Li. Depositing organization: Peking University. Publication: A sensitive GRAB sensor for detecting extracellular ATP in vitro and in vivo. Wu Z, He K, Chen Y, Li H, Pan S, Li B, Liu T, Xi F, Deng F, Wang H, Du J, Jing M, Li Y. Neuron. 2021 Dec 17. pii: S0896-6273(21)00988-0. doi: 10.1016/j.neuron.2021.11.027. PubMed 34942116.
Backbone
  Vector backbone: pAAV
  Backbone manufacturer: Addgene
  Backbone size w/o insert (bp): 4495
  Vector type: AAV
Growth in bacteria
  Bacterial resistance: Ampicillin, 100 μg/mL
  Growth temperature: 37°C
  Growth strain: NEB Stable
  Copy number: High Copy
Gene/Insert
  Gene/Insert name: ATP sensor GRAB_ATP1.0
  Species: H. sapiens (human)
  Insert size (bp): 1983
  Entrez Gene: P2RY1 (a.k.a. P2Y1, SARCC)
  Promoter: hSyn
  Cloning method: Gibson Cloning
Terms and licenses: Academic/Nonprofit Terms; Industry Terms: Not Available to Industry
Depositor comments: Please visit https://www.biorxiv.org/content/10.1101/2021.02.24.432680v1 for bioRxiv preprint.
How to cite: pAAV-hsyn-GRAB_ATP1.0 was a gift from Yulong Li (Addgene plasmid # 167577 ; http://n2t.net/addgene:167577 ; RRID:Addgene_167577)
