[The description below was written by a language model from this plasmid's Addgene catalogue record and pLannotate feature annotations shown in this document.]
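Description:
pAAV-hsyn-GRAB_ATP1.0 is an adeno-associated virus transfer plasmid built on a pAAV backbone, designed to express a genetically encoded fluorescent sensor for extracellular ATP in neurons. In bacteria it is maintained as a high-copy plasmid through a ColE1/pUC-type origin and selected with ampicillin via the β-lactamase gene. An f1 phage origin is also present in the backbone. The expression cassette is flanked by AAV2 inverted terminal repeats, which direct replication and packaging of the intervening DNA into recombinant AAV particles when helper functions are supplied. The annotation detects the downstream ITR in full but only short fragments of the upstream one, which may reflect the difficulty of sequencing and annotating these repeats.

Within the ITRs, a human synapsin I promoter restricts expression to neurons. It drives an open reading frame of about 2 kb that begins with a mouse Igκ leader peptide, which typically promotes entry into the secretory pathway and delivery to the cell surface. The sensor is recorded as derived from the human P2Y1 purinergic receptor (P2RY1). The feature table shows an EGFP-type coding segment lying inside the receptor open reading frame, consistent with the GRAB design, in which ligand binding to a G protein-coupled receptor scaffold alters the fluorescence of an inserted fluorescent protein module. The receptor portions themselves are not annotated in the feature table. A WPRE follows the coding sequence to enhance transcript stability and expression, and a human growth hormone polyadenylation signal terminates the transcript. The construct is used to produce AAV, or for direct transfection, to image ATP release and extracellular ATP dynamics around neurons in culture or in vivo.
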