Features (pLannotate 1.2.2; 16 found; start..end, strand, type, name):
     12..39      +  repeat_region  AAV2 ITR (fragment): inverted terminal repeat of adeno-associated virus serotype 2 inverted
     68..95      +  repeat_region  AAV2 ITR (fragment): inverted terminal repeat of adeno-associated virus serotype 2 inverted
    145..567     +  promoter       hSyn promoter (fragment): human synapsin I promoter; confers neuron-specific expression (Kügler et al., 2003)
    587..649     +  sig_peptide    Igκ leader: leader sequence from mouse immunoglobulin κ light chain
   1466..2188    +  CDS            cEGFP: cEGFP is a basic (constitutively fluorescent) green fluorescent protein published in 2008, derived from Aequorea victoria.
   2570..2594    +  misc_feature   MCS (fragment): pBluescript multiple cloning site
   2594..3182    +  misc_feature   WPRE: woodchuck hepatitis virus posttranscriptional regulatory element
   3214..3690    +  polyA_signal   hGH poly(A) signal: human growth hormone polyadenylation signal
   3730..3870    +  repeat_region  AAV2 ITR: inverted terminal repeat of adeno-associated virus serotype 2 inverted
   3875..3926    -  misc_feature   bom (fragment): basis of mobility region from pBR322
   3945..4400    +  rep_origin     f1 ori (sequence partly withheld): f1 bacteriophage origin of replication; arrow indicates direction of (+) strand synthesis
   4401..4450    -  misc_feature   bom (fragment): basis of mobility region from pBR322
   4552..4587    -  CDS            rop (fragment): Rop protein, which maintains plasmids at low copy number; rop
   4682..4786    +  promoter       AmpR promoter: bla
   4787..5647    +  CDS            AmpR: β-lactamase; bla; confers resistance to ampicillin, carbenicillin, and related antibiotics
   5818..6406    +  rep_origin     ori: high-copy-number ColE1/pMB1/pBR322/pUC origin of replication
>Addgene plasmid #167577 | pAAV-hsyn-GRAB_ATP1.0 | addgene full sequence | sequence record 330261 | Addgene NGS Result
CCTGCAGGCAGCTGCGCGCTCGCTCGCTCACTGAGGCCGCCCGGGCGTCGGGCGACCTTTGGTCGCCCGG
CCTCAGTGAGCGAGCGAGCGCGCAGAGAGGGAGTGGCCAACTCCATCACTAGGGGTTCCTGCGGCCGCAC
GCGTATGAGGCGGGGTGGGGGTGCCTACCTGACGACCGACCCCGACCCACTGGACAAGCACCCAACCCCC
ATTCCCCAAATTGCGCATCCCCTATCAGAGAGGGGGAGGGGAAACAGGATGCGGCGAGGCGCGTGCGCAC
TGCCAGCTTCAGCACCGCGGACAGTGCCTTCGCCCCCGCCTGGCGGCGCGCGCCACCGCCGCCTCAGCAC
TGAAGGCGCGCTGACGTCACTCGCCGGTCCCCCGCAAACTCCCCTTCCCGGCCACCTTGGTCGCGTCCGC
GCCGCCGCCGGCCCAGCCGGACCGCACCACGCGAGGCGCGAGATAGGGGGGCACGGGCGCGACCATCTGC
GCTGCGGCGCCGGCGACTCAGCGCTGCCTCAGTCTGCGGTGGGCAGCGGAGGAGTCGTGTCGTGCCTGAG
AGCGCAGTCGAGAAACCGGTGCCACCATGGAGACAGACACACTCCTGCTATGGGTACTGCTGCTCTGGGT
TCCAGGTTCCACTGGTGACACAAGTTTGTGCGAAAAAGTTGGCACCACCGAGGTGCTGTGGCCGGCTGTC
CCCAACGGGACGGACGCTGCCTTCCTGGCCGGTCCGGGTTCGTCCTGGGGGAACAGCACGGTCGCCTCCA
CTGCCGCCGTCTCCTCGTCGTTCAAATGCGCCTTGACCAAGACGGGCTTCCAGTTTTACTACCTGCCGGC
TGTCTACATCTTGGTATTCATCATCGGCTTCCTGGGCAACAGCGTGGCCATCTGGATGTTCGTCTTCCAC
ATGAAGCCCTGGAGCGGCATCTCCGTGTACATGTTCAATTTGGCTCTGGCCGACTTCTTGTACGTGCTGA
CTCTGCCAGCCCTGATCTTCTACTACTTCAATAAAACAGACTGGATCTTCGGGGATGCCATGTGTAAACT
GCAGAGGTTCATCTTTCATGTGAACCTCTATGGCAGCATCTTGTTTCTGACATGCATCAGTGCCCACCGG
TACAGCGGTGTGGTGTACCCCCTCAAGTCCCTGGGCCGGCTCAAAAAGAAGAATGCGATCTGTATCAGCG
TGCTGGTGTGGCTCATTGTGGTGGTGGCGATCTCCCCCATCCTCTTCTACTCAGGTACCGGGGTCCGCAA
AAACAAAACCATCACCTGTTACGACACCACCTCAGACGAGTACCTGCGAAGTTATTTCATCTACAGCATG
TGCACGACCGTGGCCATGTTCTGTGTCCCCTTGGTGCTGATTCTGGGCTGTTACGGATTAATTGTGAGAG
CTTTGATTTACCCCGCGCCGGCCGGGCCGCGCGACACCGACGCGCTGGACCTGGAGGAGGGAGGAAACGT
CTATATCAAGGCCGACAAGCAGAAGAACGGCATCAAGGCGAACTTCCACATCCGCCACAACATCGAGGAC
GGCGGCGTGCAGCTCGCCTACCACTACCAGCAGAACACCCCCATCGGCGACGGCCCCGTGCTGCTGCCCG
ACAACCACTACCTGAGCGTGCAGTCCAAACTTTCGAAAGACCCCAACGAGAAGCGCGATCACATGGTCCT
GCTGGAGTTCGTGACCGCCGCCGGGATCACTCTCGGCATGGACGAGCTGTACAAGGGCGGTACCGGAGGG
AGCATGGTGAGAAAGGGCGAGGAGCTGTTCACCGGGGTGGTGCCCATCCTGGTCGAGCTGGACGGCGACG
TAAACGGCCACAAGTTCAGCGTGTCCGGCGAGGGTGAGGGCGATGCCACCGAGGGCAAGCTGACCCTGAA
GTTCATCTGCACCACCGGCAAGCTGCCCGTGCCCTGGCCCACCCTCGTGACCACCCTGACCTACGGCGTG
CAGTGCTTCAGCCGCTACCCCGACCACATGAAGCAGCACGACTTCTTCAAGTCCGCCATGCCCGAAGGCT
ACATCCAGGAGCGCACCATCTTCTTCAAGGACGACGGCAACTACAAGACCCGCGCCGAGGTGAAGTTCGA
GGGCGACACCCTGGTGAACCGCATCGAGCTGAAGGGCATCGACTTCAAGGAGGACGGCAACATCCTGGGG
CACAAGCTGGAGTACAACACCGGAGCAGCAGCACGCTGGCGCGGGCGGTCGATTTACCTGGTAATCATTG
TACTGACTGTTTTTGCTGTGTCTTACATCCCTTTCCATGTGATGAAAACGATGAACTTGAGGGCCCGGCT
TGATTTTCAGACCCCAGCAATGTGTGCTTTCAATGACAGGGTTTATGCCACGTATCAGGTGACAAGAGGT
CTAGCAAGTCTCAACAGTTGTGTGGACCCCATTCTCTATTTCTTGGCGGGAGATACTTTCAGAAGGAGAC
TCTCCCGAGCCACAAGGAAAGCTTCTAGAAGAAGTGAGGCAAATTTGCAATCCAAGAGTGAAGACATGAC
CCTCAATATTTTACCTGAGTTCAAGCAGAATGGAGATACAAGCCTGTAAGAATTCGATATCAAGCTTATC
GATAATCAACCTCTGGATTACAAAATTTGTGAAAGATTGACTGGTATTCTTAACTATGTTGCTCCTTTTA
CGCTATGTGGATACGCTGCTTTAATGCCTTTGTATCATGCTATTGCTTCCCGTATGGCTTTCATTTTCTC
CTCCTTGTATAAATCCTGGTTGCTGTCTCTTTATGAGGAGTTGTGGCCCGTTGTCAGGCAACGTGGCGTG
GTGTGCACTGTGTTTGCTGACGCAACCCCCACTGGTTGGGGCATTGCCACCACCTGTCAGCTCCTTTCCG
GGACTTTCGCTTTCCCCCTCCCTATTGCCACGGCGGAACTCATCGCCGCCTGCCTTGCCCGCTGCTGGAC
AGGGGCTCGGCTGTTGGGCACTGACAATTCCGTGGTGTTGTCGGGGAAATCATCGTCCTTTCCTTGGCTG
CTCGCCTATGTTGCCACCTGGATTCTGCGCGGGACGTCCTTCTGCTACGTCCCTTCGGCCCTCAATCCAG
CGGACCTTCCTTCCCGCGGCCTGCTGCCGGCTCTGCGGCCTCTTCCGCGTCTTCGCCTTCGCCCTCAGAC
GAGTCGGATCTCCCTTTGGGCCGCCTCCCCGCATCGATACCGAGCGCTGCTCGAGAGATCTACGGGTGGC
ATCCCTGTGACCCCTCCCCAGTGCCTCTCCTGGCCCTGGAAGTTGCCACTCCAGTGCCCACCAGCCTTGT
CCTAATAAAATTAAGTTGCATCATTTTGTCTGACTAGGTGTCCTTCTATAATATTATGGGGTGGAGGGGG
GTGGTATGGAGCAAGGGGCAAGTTGGGAAGACAACCTGTAGGGCCTGCGGGGTCTATTGGGAACCAAGCT
GGAGTGCAGTGGCACAATCTTGGCTCACTGCAATCTCCGCCTCCTGGGTTCAAGCGATTCTCCTGCCTCA
GCCTCCCGAGTTGTTGGGATTCCAGGCATGCATGACCAGGCTCAGCTAATTTTTGTTTTTTTGGTAGAGA
CGGGGTTTCACCATATTGGCCAGGCTGGTCTCCAACTCCTAATCTCAGGTGATCTACCCACCTTGGCCTC
CCAAATTGCTGGGATTACAGGCGTGAACCACTGCTCCCTTCCCTGTCCTTCTGATTTTGTAGGTAACCAC
GTGCGGACCGAGCGGCCGCAGGAACCCCTAGTGATGGAGTTGGCCACTCCCTCTCTGCGCGCTCGCTCGC
TCACTGAGGCCGGGCGACCAAAGGTCGCCCGACGCCCGGGCTTTGCCCGGGCGGCCTCAGTGAGCGAGCG
AGCGCGCAGCTGCCTGCAGGGGCGCCTGATGCGGTATTTTCTCCTTACGCATCTGTGCGGTATTTCACAC
CGCATA
[95 nt withheld, positions 3927-4021]
T
[46 nt withheld, positions 4023-4068]
C
[141 nt withheld, positions 4070-4210]
CCTTTGACGTTGGAGTCCACGTTCTTT
[37 nt withheld, positions 4238-4274]
ACTCTATCTCGGGCTATTCTTTTGATTTATAAGGGATTTTGCCGATTTCGGTCTATTGGTTAAAAAATGA
GCTGATTTAACAAAAATTTAACGCGAATTTTAACAAAATATTAACGTTTACAATTTTATGGTGCACTCTC
AGTACAATCTGCTCTGATGCCGCATAGTTAAGCCAGCCCCGACACCCGCCAACACCCGCTGACGCGCCCT
GACGGGCTTGTCTGCTCCCGGCATCCGCTTACAGACAAGCTGTGACCGTCTCCGGGAGCTGCATGTGTCA
GAGGTTTTCACCGTCATCACCGAAACGCGCGAGACGAAAGGGCCTCGTGATACGCCTATTTTTATAGGTT
AATGTCATGATAATAATGGTTTCTTAGACGTCAGGTGGCACTTTTCGGGGAAATGTGCGCGGAACCCCTA
TTTGTTTATTTTTCTAAATACATTCAAATATGTATCCGCTCATGAGACAATAACCCTGATAAATGCTTCA
ATAATATTGAAAAAGGAAGAGTATGAGTATTCAACATTTCCGTGTCGCCCTTATTCCCTTTTTTGCGGCA
TTTTGCCTTCCTGTTTTTGCTCACCCAGAAACGCTGGTGAAAGTAAAAGATGCTGAAGATCAGTTGGGTG
CACGAGTGGGTTACATCGAACTGGATCTCAACAGCGGTAAGATCCTTGAGAGTTTTCGCCCCGAAGAACG
TTTTCCAATGATGAGCACTTTTAAAGTTCTGCTATGTGGCGCGGTATTATCCCGTATTGACGCCGGGCAA
GAGCAACTCGGTCGCCGCATACACTATTCTCAGAATGACTTGGTTGAGTACTCACCAGTCACAGAAAAGC
ATCTTACGGATGGCATGACAGTAAGAGAATTATGCAGTGCTGCCATAACCATGAGTGATAACACTGCGGC
CAACTTACTTCTGACAACGATCGGAGGACCGAAGGAGCTAACCGCTTTTTTGCACAACATGGGGGATCAT
GTAACTCGCCTTGATCGTTGGGAACCGGAGCTGAATGAAGCCATACCAAACGACGAGCGTGACACCACGA
TGCCTGTAGCAATGGCAACAACGTTGCGCAAACTATTAACTGGCGAACTACTTACTCTAGCTTCCCGGCA
ACAATTAATAGACTGGATGGAGGCGGATAAAGTTGCAGGACCACTTCTGCGCTCGGCCCTTCCGGCTGGC
TGGTTTATTGCTGATAAATCTGGAGCCGGTGAGCGTGGGTCTCGCGGTATCATTGCAGCACTGGGGCCAG
ATGGTAAGCCCTCCCGTATCGTAGTTATCTACACGACGGGGAGTCAGGCAACTATGGATGAACGAAATAG
ACAGATCGCTGAGATAGGTGCCTCACTGATTAAGCATTGGTAACTGTCAGACCAAGTTTACTCATATATA
CTTTAGATTGATTTAAAACTTCATTTTTAATTTAAAAGGATCTAGGTGAAGATCCTTTTTGATAATCTCA
TGACCAAAATCCCTTAACGTGAGTTTTCGTTCCACTGAGCGTCAGACCCCGTAGAAAAGATCAAAGGATC
TTCTTGAGATCCTTTTTTTCTGCGCGTAATCTGCTGCTTGCAAACAAAAAAACCACCGCTACCAGCGGTG
GTTTGTTTGCCGGATCAAGAGCTACCAACTCTTTTTCCGAAGGTAACTGGCTTCAGCAGAGCGCAGATAC
CAAATACTGTTCTTCTAGTGTAGCCGTAGTTAGGCCACCACTTCAAGAACTCTGTAGCACCGCCTACATA
CCTCGCTCTGCTAATCCTGTTACCAGTGGCTGCTGCCAGTGGCGATAAGTCGTGTCTTACCGGGTTGGAC
TCAAGACGATAGTTACCGGATAAGGCGCAGCGGTCGGGCTGAACGGGGGGTTCGTGCACACAGCCCAGCT
TGGAGCGAACGACCTACACCGAACTGAGATACCTACAGCGTGAGCTATGAGAAAGCGCCACGCTTCCCGA
AGGGAGAAAGGCGGACAGGTATCCGGTAAGCGGCAGGGTCGGAACAGGAGAGCGCACGAGGGAGCTTCCA
GGGGGAAACGCCTGGTATCTTTATAGTCCTGTCGGGTTTCGCCACCTCTGACTTGAGCGTCGATTTTTGT
GATGCTCGTCAGGGGGGCGGAGCCTATGGAAAAACGCCAGCAACGCGGCCTTTTTACGGTTCCTGGCCTT
TTGCTGGCCTTTTGCTCACATGT
